>Addgene plasmid #49736 | pVRc15_524 | depositor full sequence | sequence record 74543 | pVRc15_524 sequence 4759 bps
ATGAACTTTGGCGTCGAAGATATGATTGAACATGTTCCGATGGAAGATAAACGTAAAGGTGCAGCAGCAC
TGGATGAAGCACGTCTGCGTCAGCAGGCAATTGGTGTTAAACTGCGTCAGATGTTTGATGAAGTTGTTAA
TGAACCGGTGCCGGATGAATTTCTGGCAATTCTGCGTAAAGCAGAACGTCCGGCAGGCGGTGAATAAGGA
TCCCTGTTTTGGCGGATGAGAGAAGATTTTCAGCCTGATACAGATTAAATCAGAACGCAGAAGCGGTCTG
ATAAAACAGAATTTGCCTGGCGGCAGTAGCGCGGTGGTCCCACCTGACCCCATGCCGAACTCAGAAGTGA
AACGCCGTAGCGCCGATGGTAGTGTGGGGTCTCCCCATGCGAGAGTAGGGAACTGCCAGGCATCAAATAA
AACGAAAGGCTCAGTCGAAAGACTGGGCCTTTCGTTTTATCTGTTGTTTGTCGGTGAACGCTCTCCTGAG
TAGGACAAATCCGCCGGGAGCGGATTTGAACGTTGCGAAGCAACGGCCCGGAGGGTGGCGGGCAGGACGC
CCGCCATAAACTGCCAGGCATCAAATTAAGCAGAAGGCCATCCTGACGGATGGCCTTTTTGCGTTTCTAC
AAACTCTTTTGTTTATTTTTCTAAATACATTCAAATATGTATCCGCTCATGAGACAATAACCCTGATAAA
TGCTTCAATAATATTGAAAAAGGAAGACTATGAGTATTCAACATTTCCGTGTCTGCTTACATAAACAGTA
ATACAAGGGGTGTTTACTAGAGGTTGATCGGGCACGTAAGAGGTTCCAACTTTCACCATAATGAAATAAG
ATCACTACCGGGCGTATTTTTTGAGTTATCGAGATTTTCAGGAGCTAAGGAAGCTAAAATGGAGAAAAAA
ATCACGGGATATACCACCGTTGATATATCCCAATGGCATCGTAAAGAACATTTTGAGGCATTTCAGTCAG
TTGCTCAATGTACCTATAACCAGACCGTTCAGCTGGATATTACGGCCTTTTTAAAGACCGTAAAGAAAAA
TAAGCACAAGTTTTATCCGGCCTTTATTCACATTCTTGCCCGCCTGATGAACGCTCACCCGGAGTTTCGT
ATGGCCATGAAAGACGGTGAGCTGGTGATCTGGGATAGTGTTCACCCTTGTTACACCGTTTTCCATGAGC
AAACTGAAACGTTTTCGTCCCTCTGGAGTGAATACCACGACGATTTCCGGCAGTTTCTCCACATATATTC
GCAAGATGTGGCGTGTTACGGTGAAAACCTGGCCTATTTCCCTAAAGGGTTTATTGAGAATATGTTTTTT
GTCTCAGCCAATCCCTGGGTGAGTTTCACCAGTTTTGATTTAAACGTGGCCAATATGGACAACTTCTTCG
CCCCCGTTTTCACGATGGGCAAATATTATACGCAAGGCGACAAGGTGCTGATGCCGCTGGCGATCCAGGT
TCATCATGCCGTTTGTGATGGCTTCCATGTCGGCCGCATGCTTAATGAATTACAACAGTACTGTGATGAG
TGGCAGGGCGGGGCGTAATAATACTAGCTCCGGCAAAAAAACGGGCAAGGTGTCACCACCCTGCCCTTTT
TCTTTAAAACCGAAAAGATTACTTCGCGTTTGCCACCTGACGTCTAAGCTGTCAGACCAAGTTTACTCAT
ATATACTTTAGATTGATT
[125 nt withheld, positions 1699-1823]
C
[141 nt withheld, positions 1825-1965]
CCTTTGACGTTGGAGTCCACGTTCTTTAATAGTGGACTCTTGTTCCAAACTTGAACAACACTCAACCCTA
TCTCGGGCTATTCTTTTGATTTATAAGGGATTTTGCCGATTTCGGCCTATTGGTTAAAAAATGAGCTGAT
TTAACAAAAATTTAACGCGAATTTTAACAAAATATTAACGTTTACAATTTAAAAGGATCTAGGTGAAGAT
CCTTTTTGATAATCTCATGACCAAAATCCCTTAACGTGAGTTTTCGTTCCACTGAGCGTCAGACCCCGTA
GAAAAGATCAAAGGATCTTCTTGAGATCCTTTTTTTCTGCGCGTAATCTGCTGCTTGCAAACAAAAAAAC
CACCGCTACCAGCGGTGGTTTGTTTGCCGGATCAAGAGCTACCAACTCTTTTTCCGAAGGTAACTGGCTT
CAGCAGAGCGCAGATACCAAATACTGTCCTTCTAGTGTAGCCGTAGTTAGGCCACCACTTCAAGAACTCT
GTAGCACCGCCTACATACCTCGCTCTGCTAATCCTGTTACCAGTCAGGCATTTGAGAAGCACACGGTCAC
ACTGCTTCCGGTAGTCAATAAACCGGTAAACCAGCAATAGACATAAGCGGCTATTTAACGACCCTGCCCT
GAACCGACGACCGGGTCGAATTTGCTTTCGAATTTCTGCCATTCATCCGCTTATTATCACTTATTCAGGC
GTAGCACCAGGCGTTTAAGGGCACCAATAACTGCCTTAAAAAAAGCTAGCGGAGTGTATACTGGCTTACT
ATGTTGGCACTGATGAGGGTGTCAGTGAAGTGCTTCATGTGGCAGGAGAAAAAAGGCTGCACCGGTGCGT
CAGCAGAATATGTGATACAGGATATATTCCGCTTCCTCGCTCACTGACTCGCTACGCTCGGTCGTTCGAC
TGCGGCGAGCGGAAATGGCTTACGAACGGGGCGGAGATTTCCTGGAAGATGCCAGGAAGATACTTAACAG
GGAAGTGAGAGGGCCGCGGCAAAGCCGTTTTTCCATAGGCTCCGCCCCCCTGACAAGCATCACGAAATCT
GACGCTCAAATCAGTGGTGGCGAAACCCGACAGGACTATAAAGATACCAGGCGTTTCCCCCTGGCGGCTC
CCTCGTGCGCTCTCCTGTTCCTGCCTTTCGGTTTACCGGTGTCATTCCGCTGTTATGGCCGCGTTTGTCT
CATTCCACGCCTGACACTCAGTTCCGGGTAGGCAGTTCGCTCCAAGCTGGACTGTATGCACGAACCCCCC
GTTCAGTCCGACCGCTGCGCCTTATCCGGTAACTATCGTCTTGAGTCCAACCCGGAAAGACATGCAAAAG
CACCACTGGCAGCAGCCACTGGTAATTGATTTAGAGGAGTTAGTCTTGAAGTCATGCGCCGGTTAAGGCT
AAACTGAAAGGACAAGTTTTGGTGACTGCGCTCCTCCAAGCCAGTTACCTCGGTTCAAAGAGTTGGTAGC
TCAGAGAACCTTCGAAAAACCGCCCTGCAAGGCGGTTTTTTCGTTTTCAGAGCAAGAGATTACGCGCAGA
CCAAAACGATCTCAAGAAGATCATCTTATTAATCAGATAAAATATTTGCTCATGAGCCCGAAGTGGCGAG
CCCGATCTTCCCCATCGGTGATGTCGGCGATATAGGCGCCAGCAACCGCACCTGTGGCGCCGGTGATGCC
GGCCACGATGCGTCCGGCGTAGAGGATCTGCTCATGTTTGACAGCTTATCATCGATGCATAATGTGCCTG
TCAAATGGACGAAGCAGGGATTCTGCAAACCCTATGCTACTCCCTCGAGCCGTCAATTGTCTGATTCGTT
ACCAATTATTAATTTTTAAAGTATGGGCAATCAATTGCTCCTGTTAAAATTGCTTTAGAAATACTTTGGC
AGCGGTTTGTTGTATTGAGTTTCATTTGCGCATTGGTTAAATGGAAAGTGACAGTACGCTCACTGCAACC
TAATATTTTTGAAATATCCCAAGAGCTTTTTCCTTCGCATGCCCACGCTAAACATTCTTTTTCTCTTTTG
GTTAAATCGTTGTTTGATTTATTATTTGCTATATTTATTTTTCGATAATTATCAACTAGAGAAGGAACAA
TTAATGGTATGTTCATACACGCATGTAAAAATAAACTATCTATATAGTTGTCTTTTTCTGAATGTGCAAA
ACTAAGCATTCCGAAGCCATTGTTAGCCGTATGAATAGGGAAACTAAACCCAGTGATAAGACCTGATGTT
TTCGCTTCTTTAATTACATTTGGAGATTTTTTATTTACAGCATTGTTTTCAAATATATTCCAATTAATTG
GTGAATGATTGGAGTTAGAATAATCTACTATAGGATCATATTTTATTAAATTAGCGTCATCATAATATTG
CCTCCATTTTTTAGGGTAATTATCTAGGATTGAAATATCAGATTTAACCATAGAATGAGGATAAATGATC
GCGAGTAAATAATATTCACAATGTACCATTTTAGTCATATCAGATAAGCATTGATTAATATCATTATTGC
TTCTACAAGCTTTAATTTTATTAATTATTCTGTATGTGTCGTCGGCATTTATGTTTTTCATATTCACCAC
CCTGAATTGACTCTCTTCCGGGCGCTATCATGCCATACCGCGAAAGGTTTTGCGCCATTCGATGGCGCGC
CGCTTCGTCAGGCCACATAGCTTTCTTGTTCTGATCGGAACGATCGTTGGCTGACCTGTAGGATCGTACA
GGTTTACGCAAGAAAATGGTTTGTTATAGTCGAATAAATACTAGAGAAAGAGGAGAAATACCAT
Features (pLannotate 1.2.2; 16 found; start..end, strand, type, name):
    295..410     +  ncRNA          5S rRNA: Accession: RF00001 - 5S ribosomal RNA
    414..500     +  terminator     rrnB T1 terminator: Escherichia coli rrnB; transcription terminator T1 from the E. coli rrnB gene
    592..619     +  terminator     rrnB T2 terminator: transcription terminator T2 from the E. coli rrnB gene
    638..727     +  promoter       AmpR promoter: bla
    801..898     +  promoter       cat promoter: promoter of the E. coli cat gene encoding chloramphenicol acetyltransferase
    899..1555    +  CDS            cat: CAT_ECOLX - Experimental evidence at protein level: Swiss-Prot protein existence level 1. This enzyme is an effector of chloramphenicol resistance in bacteria. From Escherichia coli. This protein is used as a marker in many commonly used cloning vectors, such as pACYC184.
   1569..1628    +  terminator     his operon terminator: This putative transcriptin terminator from the E. coli his operon has a 2-bp deletion introduced during synthesis. Its efficiency has not been determined.
   1700..2155    +  rep_origin     f1 ori (sequence partly withheld): f1 bacteriophage origin of replication; arrow indicates direction of (+) strand synthesis
   2266..2499    +  rep_origin     ori (fragment): high-copy-number ColE1/pMB1/pBR322/pUC origin of replication
   2712..2733    +  misc_feature   bom (fragment): basis of mobility region from pBR322
   2832..2887    -  rep_origin     RSF ori (fragment): Plasmids containing the RSF 1030 origin of replication can be propagated in E. coli cells that contain additional plasmids with compatible origins.
   2975..3520    -  rep_origin     p15A ori: Plasmids containing the medium-copy-number p15A origin of replication can be propagated in E. coli cells that contain a second plasmid with the ColE1 origin.
   3553..3673    -  CDS            TcR (fragment): tetracycline efflux protein; tet; confers resistance to tetracycline
   3683..3701    +  promoter       tet promoter (fragment): E. coli promoter for tetracycline efflux protein gene
   3797..4546    -  CDS            luxR: LUXR_ALIFS - Experimental evidence at protein level: Swiss-Prot protein existence level 1. Transcriptional activator of the bioluminescence operon. Binds to the OHHL autoinducer. From Aliivibrio fischeri (Vibrio fischeri).
   4547..4620    -  promoter       lacI promoter (fragment): lacI
