[The description below was written by a language model from this plasmid's Addgene catalogue record and pLannotate feature annotations shown in this document.]
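Description:
pVRc15_524 is a bacterial expression plasmid built on the pVRc backbone for synthetic biology work in E. coli. It is part of a collection used to map crosstalk among sigma factors, anti-sigma factors and their promoters, with the aim of building orthogonal genetic switches. It is maintained under chloramphenicol selection through a cat gene driven by its own promoter and followed by a his operon terminator. Replication relies on a complete p15A origin, consistent with the catalogue's low copy designation and compatible with ColE1-type plasmids in the same cell, which suits multi-plasmid circuits. The annotation also finds an f1 phage origin and short fragments resembling ColE1, RSF and bom sequences, a tetracycline resistance gene fragment and a tet promoter fragment. These appear to be backbone remnants or partial homology matches rather than functional parts.

The insert, AS15_524, is a gene from Caulobacter crescentus CB15 that has been codon optimized for E. coli. Its name and the associated study suggest it encodes an anti-sigma factor. It is cloned between retained NdeI and BamHI sites under the pLux promoter. The plasmid also carries luxR from Aliivibrio fischeri on the opposite strand, apparently expressed from a lacI promoter fragment. LuxR activates pLux when bound to its acyl-homoserine lactone autoinducer, so AS15_524 expression can be tuned with that inducer. The automated feature table does not annotate the insert or pLux themselves. They presumably lie in the unannotated stretch spanning the sequence ends, upstream of the 5S rRNA segment and rrnB T1 and T2 terminators that would end transcription. The plasmid is typically used to express this protein inducibly, for example to test repression of a cognate sigma factor.
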