Addgene plasmid #49736: pVRc15_524
Depositing lab: Christopher Voigt. Depositing organization: University of California, San Francisco (UCSF). Publication: Design of orthogonal genetic switches based on a crosstalk map of sigmas, anti-sigmas, and promoters. Rhodius VA, Segall-Shapiro TH, Sharon BD, Ghodasara A, Orlova E, Tabakh H, Burkhardt DH, Clancy K, Peterson TC, Gross CA, Voigt CA. Mol Syst Biol. 2013 Oct 29;9:702. doi: 10.1038/msb.2013.58. PubMed 24169405.
Backbone
  Vector backbone: pVRc
  Vector type: Bacterial Expression, Synthetic Biology
Growth in bacteria
  Bacterial resistance: Chloramphenicol, 25 μg/mL
  Growth temperature: 37°C
  Growth strain: DH10B
  Copy number: Low Copy
Gene/Insert
  Gene/Insert name: AS15_524
  Species: Caulobacter crescentus CB15
  Mutation: Codon optimized for E.coli
  Promoter: pLux
  Cloning method: Restriction Enzyme; 5′ cloning site NdeI (not destroyed); 3′ cloning site BamHI (not destroyed)
  Sequencing primers: 5′ GCGCTATCATGCCATACC; 3′ GTTTCACTTCTGAGTTCGGC
Terms and licenses: Academic/Nonprofit Terms; Industry Terms: Not Available to Industry
How to cite: pVRc15_524 was a gift from Christopher Voigt (Addgene plasmid # 49736 ; http://n2t.net/addgene:49736 ; RRID:Addgene_49736)
