>Addgene plasmid #49736 | pVRc15_524 | depositor partial sequence | sequence record 74150 | AS gene
ATGAACTTTGGCGTCGAAGATATGATTGAACATGTTCCGATGGAAGATAAACGTAAAGGTGCAGCAGCAC
TGGATGAAGCACGTCTGCGTCAGCAGGCAATTGGTGTTAAACTGCGTCAGATGTTTGATGAAGTTGTTAA
TGAACCGGTGCCGGATGAATTTCTGGCAATTCTGCGTAAAGCAGAACGTCCGGCAGGCGGTGAATAA
