>Addgene plasmid #49736 | pVRc15_524 | depositor partial sequence | sequence record 74151 | pVRc backbone
GGATCCCTGTTTTGGCGGATGAGAGAAGATTTTCAGCCTGATACAGATTAAATCAGAACGCAGAAGCGGT
CTGATAAAACAGAATTTGCCTGGCGGCAGTAGCGCGGTGGTCCCACCTGACCCCATGCCGAACTCAGAAG
TGAAACGCCGTAGCGCCGATGGTAGTGTGGGGTCTCCCCATGCGAGAGTAGGGAACTGCCAGGCATCAAA
TAAAACGAAAGGCTCAGTCGAAAGACTGGGCCTTTCGTTTTATCTGTTGTTTGTCGGTGAACGCTCTCCT
GAGTAGGACAAATCCGCCGGGAGCGGATTTGAACGTTGCGAAGCAACGGCCCGGAGGGTGGCGGGCAGGA
CGCCCGCCATAAACTGCCAGGCATCAAATTAAGCAGAAGGCCATCCTGACGGATGGCCTTTTTGCGTTTC
TACAAACTCTTTTGTTTATTTTTCTAAATACATTCAAATATGTATCCGCTCATGAGACAATAACCCTGAT
AAATGCTTCAATAATATTGAAAAAGGAAGACTATGAGTATTCAACATTTCCGTGTCTGCTTACATAAACA
GTAATACAAGGGGTGTTTACTAGAGGTTGATCGGGCACGTAAGAGGTTCCAACTTTCACCATAATGAAAT
AAGATCACTACCGGGCGTATTTTTTGAGTTATCGAGATTTTCAGGAGCTAAGGAAGCTAAAATGGAGAAA
AAAATCACGGGATATACCACCGTTGATATATCCCAATGGCATCGTAAAGAACATTTTGAGGCATTTCAGT
CAGTTGCTCAATGTACCTATAACCAGACCGTTCAGCTGGATATTACGGCCTTTTTAAAGACCGTAAAGAA
AAATAAGCACAAGTTTTATCCGGCCTTTATTCACATTCTTGCCCGCCTGATGAACGCTCACCCGGAGTTT
CGTATGGCCATGAAAGACGGTGAGCTGGTGATCTGGGATAGTGTTCACCCTTGTTACACCGTTTTCCATG
AGCAAACTGAAACGTTTTCGTCCCTCTGGAGTGAATACCACGACGATTTCCGGCAGTTTCTCCACATATA
TTCGCAAGATGTGGCGTGTTACGGTGAAAACCTGGCCTATTTCCCTAAAGGGTTTATTGAGAATATGTTT
TTTGTCTCAGCCAATCCCTGGGTGAGTTTCACCAGTTTTGATTTAAACGTGGCCAATATGGACAACTTCT
TCGCCCCCGTTTTCACGATGGGCAAATATTATACGCAAGGCGACAAGGTGCTGATGCCGCTGGCGATCCA
GGTTCATCATGCCGTTTGTGATGGCTTCCATGTCGGCCGCATGCTTAATGAATTACAACAGTACTGTGAT
GAGTGGCAGGGCGGGGCGTAATAATACTAGCTCCGGCAAAAAAACGGGCAAGGTGTCACCACCCTGCCCT
TTTTCTTTAAAACCGAAAAGATTACTTCGCGTTTGCCACCTGACGTCTAAGCTGTCAGACCAAGTTTACT
CATATATACTTTAGATTGATT
[125 nt withheld, positions 1492-1616]
C
[141 nt withheld, positions 1618-1758]
CCTTTGACGTTGGAGTCCACGTTCTTTAATAGTGGACTCTTGTTCCAAACTTGAACAACACTCAACCCTA
TCTCGGGCTATTCTTTTGATTTATAAGGGATTTTGCCGATTTCGGCCTATTGGTTAAAAAATGAGCTGAT
TTAACAAAAATTTAACGCGAATTTTAACAAAATATTAACGTTTACAATTTAAAAGGATCTAGGTGAAGAT
CCTTTTTGATAATCTCATGACCAAAATCCCTTAACGTGAGTTTTCGTTCCACTGAGCGTCAGACCCCGTA
GAAAAGATCAAAGGATCTTCTTGAGATCCTTTTTTTCTGCGCGTAATCTGCTGCTTGCAAACAAAAAAAC
CACCGCTACCAGCGGTGGTTTGTTTGCCGGATCAAGAGCTACCAACTCTTTTTCCGAAGGTAACTGGCTT
CAGCAGAGCGCAGATACCAAATACTGTCCTTCTAGTGTAGCCGTAGTTAGGCCACCACTTCAAGAACTCT
GTAGCACCGCCTACATACCTCGCTCTGCTAATCCTGTTACCAGTCAGGCATTTGAGAAGCACACGGTCAC
ACTGCTTCCGGTAGTCAATAAACCGGTAAACCAGCAATAGACATAAGCGGCTATTTAACGACCCTGCCCT
GAACCGACGACCGGGTCGAATTTGCTTTCGAATTTCTGCCATTCATCCGCTTATTATCACTTATTCAGGC
GTAGCACCAGGCGTTTAAGGGCACCAATAACTGCCTTAAAAAAAGCTAGCGGAGTGTATACTGGCTTACT
ATGTTGGCACTGATGAGGGTGTCAGTGAAGTGCTTCATGTGGCAGGAGAAAAAAGGCTGCACCGGTGCGT
CAGCAGAATATGTGATACAGGATATATTCCGCTTCCTCGCTCACTGACTCGCTACGCTCGGTCGTTCGAC
TGCGGCGAGCGGAAATGGCTTACGAACGGGGCGGAGATTTCCTGGAAGATGCCAGGAAGATACTTAACAG
GGAAGTGAGAGGGCCGCGGCAAAGCCGTTTTTCCATAGGCTCCGCCCCCCTGACAAGCATCACGAAATCT
GACGCTCAAATCAGTGGTGGCGAAACCCGACAGGACTATAAAGATACCAGGCGTTTCCCCCTGGCGGCTC
CCTCGTGCGCTCTCCTGTTCCTGCCTTTCGGTTTACCGGTGTCATTCCGCTGTTATGGCCGCGTTTGTCT
CATTCCACGCCTGACACTCAGTTCCGGGTAGGCAGTTCGCTCCAAGCTGGACTGTATGCACGAACCCCCC
GTTCAGTCCGACCGCTGCGCCTTATCCGGTAACTATCGTCTTGAGTCCAACCCGGAAAGACATGCAAAAG
CACCACTGGCAGCAGCCACTGGTAATTGATTTAGAGGAGTTAGTCTTGAAGTCATGCGCCGGTTAAGGCT
AAACTGAAAGGACAAGTTTTGGTGACTGCGCTCCTCCAAGCCAGTTACCTCGGTTCAAAGAGTTGGTAGC
TCAGAGAACCTTCGAAAAACCGCCCTGCAAGGCGGTTTTTTCGTTTTCAGAGCAAGAGATTACGCGCAGA
CCAAAACGATCTCAAGAAGATCATCTTATTAATCAGATAAAATATTTGCTCATGAGCCCGAAGTGGCGAG
CCCGATCTTCCCCATCGGTGATGTCGGCGATATAGGCGCCAGCAACCGCACCTGTGGCGCCGGTGATGCC
GGCCACGATGCGTCCGGCGTAGAGGATCTGCTCATGTTTGACAGCTTATCATCGATGCATAATGTGCCTG
TCAAATGGACGAAGCAGGGATTCTGCAAACCCTATGCTACTCCCTCGAGCCGTCAATTGTCTGATTCGTT
ACCAATTATTAATTTTTAAAGTATGGGCAATCAATTGCTCCTGTTAAAATTGCTTTAGAAATACTTTGGC
AGCGGTTTGTTGTATTGAGTTTCATTTGCGCATTGGTTAAATGGAAAGTGACAGTACGCTCACTGCAACC
TAATATTTTTGAAATATCCCAAGAGCTTTTTCCTTCGCATGCCCACGCTAAACATTCTTTTTCTCTTTTG
GTTAAATCGTTGTTTGATTTATTATTTGCTATATTTATTTTTCGATAATTATCAACTAGAGAAGGAACAA
TTAATGGTATGTTCATACACGCATGTAAAAATAAACTATCTATATAGTTGTCTTTTTCTGAATGTGCAAA
ACTAAGCATTCCGAAGCCATTGTTAGCCGTATGAATAGGGAAACTAAACCCAGTGATAAGACCTGATGTT
TTCGCTTCTTTAATTACATTTGGAGATTTTTTATTTACAGCATTGTTTTCAAATATATTCCAATTAATTG
GTGAATGATTGGAGTTAGAATAATCTACTATAGGATCATATTTTATTAAATTAGCGTCATCATAATATTG
CCTCCATTTTTTAGGGTAATTATCTAGGATTGAAATATCAGATTTAACCATAGAATGAGGATAAATGATC
GCGAGTAAATAATATTCACAATGTACCATTTTAGTCATATCAGATAAGCATTGATTAATATCATTATTGC
TTCTACAAGCTTTAATTTTATTAATTATTCTGTATGTGTCGTCGGCATTTATGTTTTTCATATTCACCAC
CCTGAATTGACTCTCTTCCGGGCGCTATCATGCCATACCGCGAAAGGTTTTGCGCCATTCGATGGCGCGC
CGCTTCGTCAGGCCACATAGCTTTCTTGTTCTGATCGGAACGATCGTTGGCTGACCTGTAGGATCGTACA
GGTTTACGCAAGAAAATGGTTTGTTATAGTCGAATAAATACTAGAGAAAGAGGAGAAATACCAT
