>Addgene plasmid #49736 | pVRc15_524 | addgene partial sequence | sequence record 77207 | pTrcHis_rev
AACAGGGATCCTTATTCACCGCCTGCCGGACGTTCTGCTTTACGCAGAATTGCCAGAAATTCATCCGGCA
CCGGTTCATTAACAACTTCATCAAACATCTGACGCAGTTTAACACCAATTGCCTGCTGACGCAGACGTGC
TTCATCCAGTGCTGCTGCACCTTTACGTTTATCTTCCATCGGAACATGTTCAATCATATCTTCGACGCCA
AAGTTCATATGGTATTTCTCCTCTTTCTCTAGTATTTATTCGACTATAACAAACCATTTTCTTGCGTAAA
CCTGTACGATCCTACAGGTCAGCCAACGATCGTTCCGATCAGAACAAGAAAGCTATGTGGCCTGACGAAG
CGGCGCGCCATCGAATGGCGCAAAACCTTTCGCGGTATGGCATGATAGCGCCCGGAAGAGAGTCAATTCA
GGGTGGTGAATATGAAAAACATAAATGCCGACGACACATACAGAATAATTAATAAAATTAAAGCTTGTAG
AAGCAATAATGATATTAATCAATGCTTATCTGATATGACTAAAATGGTACATTGTGAATATTATTTACTC
GCGATCATTTATCCTCATTCTATGGTTAAATCTGATATTTCAATCCTAGATAATTACCCTAAAAAATGGA
GGCAATATTATGATGACGCTAATTTAATAAAATATGATCCTATAGTAGATTATTCTAACTCCAATCATTC
ACCAATTAATTGGAATATATTTGAAAACAATGCTGTAAATAAAAAATCTCCAAATGTAATTAAAGAAGCG
AAAACATCAGGTCTTATCACTGGG
