>Addgene plasmid #49736 | pVRc15_524 | addgene partial sequence | sequence record 77237 | pBRrevBam
GTGATGCCGGCCACGATGCGTCCGGCGTAGAGGATCTGCTCATGTTTGACAGCTTATCATCGATGCATAA
TGTGCCTGTCAAATGGACGAAGCAGGGATTCTGCAAACCCTATGCTACTCCCTCGAGCCGTCAATTGTCT
GATTCGTTACCAATTATTAATTTTTAAAGTATGGGCAATCAATTGCTCCTGTTAAAATTGCTTTAGAAAT
ACTTTGGCAGCGGTTTGTTGTATTGAGTTTCATTTGCGCATTGGTTAAATGGAAAGTGACAGTACGCTCA
CTGCAACCTAATATTTTTGAAATATCCCAAGAGCTTTTTCCTTCGCATGCCCACGCTAAACATTCTTTTT
CTCTTTTGGTTAAATCGTTGTTTGATTTATTATTTGCTATATTTATTTTTCGATAATTATCAACTAGAGA
AGGAACAATTAATGGTATGTTCATACACGCATGTAAAAATAAACTATCTATATAGTTGTCTTTTTCTGAA
TGTGCAAAACTAAGCATTCCGAAGCCATTGTTAGCCGTATGAATAGGGAAACTAAACCCAGTGATAAGAC
CTGATGTTTTCGCTTCTTTAATTACATTTGGAGATTTTTTATTTACAGCATTGTTTTCAAATATATTCCA
ATTAATTGGTGAATGATTGGAGTTAGAATAATCTACTATAGGATCATATTTTATTAAATTAGCGTCATCA
TAATATTGCCTCCATTTTTTAGGGTAATTATCTAGGATTGAAATATCAGATTTAACCATAGAATGAGGAT
AAATGATCGCGAGTAAATAATATTCACAATGTACCATTTTAGTCATATCAGATAAGCATTGATTAATATC
ATTATTGCTTCTACAAGCTTTAATTTTATTAATTATTCTGTATGTGTCGTC
